Addgene plasmid #19487: pcDNA5/FRT/TO GFP HSPA8
Depositing lab: Harm Kampinga. Depositing organization: University Medical Center Groningen. Publication: Computational analysis of the human HSPH/HSPA/DNAJ family and cloning of a human HSPH/HSPA/DNAJ expression library. Hageman J, Kampinga HH. Cell Stress Chaperones. 2009 Jan;14(1):1-21. doi: 10.1007/s12192-008-0060-2. Epub 2008 Aug 7. PubMed 18686016.
Backbone
  Vector backbone: pcDNA5/FRT/TO
  Backbone manufacturer: Invitrogen
  Backbone size w/o insert (bp): 5137
  Vector type: Mammalian Expression
  Selectable markers: Hygromycin
Growth in bacteria
  Bacterial resistance: Ampicillin, 100 μg/mL
  Growth temperature: 37°C
  Growth strain: DH5alpha
  Copy number: High Copy
Gene/Insert
  Gene/Insert name: HSPA8 (alt name: HSC70, HSC71, HSP71, HSP73)
  Species: H. sapiens (human)
  Insert size (bp): 2666
  Entrez Gene: HSPA8 (a.k.a. HEL-33, HEL-S-72p, HSC54, HSC70, HSC71, HSP71, HSP73, HSPA10, LAP-1, LAP1, NIP71)
  Tag / fusion protein: GFP (N terminal on insert)
  Cloning method: Restriction Enzyme; 5′ cloning site BamHI (not destroyed); 3′ cloning site NotI (not destroyed)
  Sequencing primers: 5′ LNCX; 3′ BGH-rev
Terms and licenses: Academic/Nonprofit Terms; Industry Terms: Not Available to Industry
Depositor comments: Part of the HSP70 gene family Disclaimer: For cloning the various HSP genes, the Stratagene reference RNA for cDNA synthesis was used and genes were amplified from this mixture that originates from 10 different cell lines from different somatic origin and ultimately coming from 10 different individuals. This strategy was used to maximize the chance for the presence of individual HSP transcripts. Users must be aware that this mixture thus represents 20 complete haploid genomes, meaning that for each individual gene there might be polymorphisms that could potentially have functional consequences. The library was sequence verified only for the presence of the correct gene.
How to cite: pcDNA5/FRT/TO GFP HSPA8 was a gift from Harm Kampinga (Addgene plasmid # 19487 ; http://n2t.net/addgene:19487 ; RRID:Addgene_19487)
