[The description below was written by a language model from this plasmid's Addgene catalogue record and pLannotate feature annotations shown in this document.]
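Description:
pcDNA5/FRT/TO GFP HSPA8 is a mammalian expression plasmid built on the commercial pcDNA5/FRT/TO backbone, designed for tetracycline-regulated expression of human HSPA8 (HSC70, the constitutively expressed cytosolic HSP70 family member) fused at its N terminus to GFP. In bacteria it is maintained at high copy through a ColE1/pUC-type origin and selected with ampicillin via the β-lactamase gene.

The expression cassette is driven by the CMV immediate early enhancer and promoter, followed by short tet operator-like sequences (annotated as PLtetO-1 and TRE fragments). These correspond to the tandem TetO2 sites of the "TO" system, which let a Tet repressor silence transcription until tetracycline or doxycycline is added. Downstream lie the EGFP coding sequence and then the HSPA8 coding sequence, cloned between BamHI and NotI sites, with a bovine growth hormone polyadenylation signal terminating the transcript. The recorded insert size evidently covers the GFP and HSPA8 portions together. Further along, an FRT site sits immediately upstream of a hygromycin resistance gene with an SV40 poly(A) signal. No complete promoter is annotated in front of this gene, consistent with the Flp-In design, in which FLP-mediated recombination into a genomic FRT site of a suitable host line activates hygromycin resistance and yields isogenic, single-copy stable integrants. The plasmid can also be used for transient transfection.

The construct belongs to a human HSPH/HSPA/DNAJ chaperone expression library. The depositor cautions that the genes were amplified from a pooled reference RNA derived from ten cell lines, so polymorphisms may be present, and that clones were sequence verified only for the identity of the gene.
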