Features (pLannotate 1.2.2; 22 found; start..end, strand, type, name):
     74..453     +  enhancer       CMV enhancer: human cytomegalovirus immediate early enhancer
    454..657     +  promoter       CMV promoter: human cytomegalovirus (CMV) immediate early promoter
    659..678     +  promoter       PLtetO-1 promoter (fragment): modified phage lambda PL promoter with tet operator sites (Lutz and Bujard, 1997)
    680..699     +  promoter       PLtetO-1 promoter (fragment): modified phage lambda PL promoter with tet operator sites (Lutz and Bujard, 1997)
    707..740     +  promoter       TRE3GV promoter (fragment): 3rd-generation Tet-responsive promoter that can be activated by binding of Tet-On® 3G, optimized for retroviral and lentiviral vectors
    829..1545    +  CDS            EGFP: EGFP is a basic (constitutively fluorescent) green fluorescent protein published in 1996, derived from Aequorea victoria. It is reported to be a rapidly-maturing weak dimer with moderate acid sensitivity.
   1555..3492    +  CDS            HSPA8: HSP7C_HUMAN - Also known as HSC70 From Homo sapiens (Human).
   3546..3770    +  polyA_signal   bGH poly(A) signal: bovine growth hormone polyadenylation signal
   3774..3795    +  promoter       SV40 promoter (fragment): SV40 enhancer and early promoter
   3816..4049    +  rep_origin     f1 ori (fragment) (sequence partly withheld): f1 bacteriophage origin of replication; arrow indicates direction of (+) strand synthesis
   4054..4101    +  protein_bind   FRT: FLP-mediated recombination occurs in the 8-bp core sequence TCTAGAAA (Turan and Bode, 2011). FLP recombinase from the Saccharomyces cerevisiae 2μ plasmid
   4109..5131    +  CDS            HygR: aminoglycoside phosphotransferase from E. coli; aph(4)-Ia; confers resistance to hygromycin
   5141..5266    +  CDS            ble (fragment): BLE_KLEPN - Experimental evidence at protein level: Swiss-Prot protein existence level 1. Binding protein with a strong affinity to the bleomycin family of antibiotics. Binds to CL990; an antimitotic-antibiotic compound. From Klebsiella pneumoniae.
   5261..5382    +  polyA_signal   SV40 poly(A) signal: SV40 polyadenylation signal
   5455..5471    -  protein_bind   lac operator: The lac repressor binds to the lac operator to inhibit transcription in E. coli. This inhibition can be relieved by adding lactose or isopropyl-β-D-thiogalactopyranoside (IPTG). lac repressor encoded by lacI
   5479..5509    -  promoter       lac promoter: promoter for the E. coli lac operon
   5524..5545    -  protein_bind   CAP binding site: CAP binding activates transcription in the presence of cAMP. E. coli catabolite activator protein
   5558..5650    -  CDS            lacI (fragment): lac repressor; lacI; The lac repressor binds to the lac operator to inhibit transcription in E. coli. This inhibition can be relieved by adding lactose or isopropyl-β-D-thiogalactopyranoside (IPTG).
   5833..6421    -  rep_origin     ori: high-copy-number ColE1/pMB1/pBR322/pUC origin of replication
   6592..7452    -  CDS            AmpR: β-lactamase; bla; confers resistance to ampicillin, carbenicillin, and related antibiotics
   7453..7557    -  promoter       AmpR promoter: bla
   7616..7668    -  misc_feature   bom (fragment): basis of mobility region from pBR322
>Addgene plasmid #19487 | pcDNA5/FRT/TO GFP HSPA8 | addgene full sequence | sequence record 264452 | Addgene NGS Result
AATTGCATGAAGAATCTGCTTAGGGTTAGGCGTTTTGCGCTGCTTCGCGATGTACGGGCCAGATATACGC
GTTGACATTGATTATTGACTAGTTATTAATAGTAATCAATTACGGGGTCATTAGTTCATAGCCCATATAT
GGAGTTCCGCGTTACATAACTTACGGTAAATGGCCCGCCTGGCTGACCGCCCAACGACCCCCGCCCATTG
ACGTCAATAATGACGTATGTTCCCATAGTAACGCCAATAGGGACTTTCCATTGACGTCAATGGGTGGAGT
ATTTACGGTAAACTGCCCACTTGGCAGTACATCAAGTGTATCATATGCCAAGTACGCCCCCTATTGACGT
CAATGACGGTAAATGGCCCGCCTGGCATTATGCCCAGTACATGACCTTATGGGACTTTCCTACTTGGCAG
TACATCTACGTATTAGTCATCGCTATTACCATGGTGATGCGGTTTTGGCAGTACATCAATGGGCGTGGAT
AGCGGTTTGACTCACGGGGATTTCCAAGTCTCCACCCCATTGACGTCAATGGGAGTTTGTTTTGGCACCA
AAATCAACGGGACTTTCCAAAATGTCGTAACAACTCCGCCCCATTGACGCAAATGGGCGGTAGGCGTGTA
CGGTGGGAGGTCTATATAAGCAGAGCTCTCCCTATCAGTGATAGAGATCTCCCTATCAGTGATAGAGATC
GTCGACGAGCTCGTTTAGTGAACCGTCAGATCGCCTGGAGACGCCATCCACGCTGTTTTGACCTCCATAG
AAGACACCGGGACCGATCCAGCCTCCGGACTCTAGCGTTTAAACTTAAGCTTGCCACCATGGTGAGCAAG
GGCGAGGAGCTGTTCACCGGGGTGGTGCCCATCCTGGTCGAGCTGGACGGCGACGTAAACGGCCACAAGT
TCAGCGTGTCCGGCGAGGGCGAGGGCGATGCCACCTACGGCAAGCTGACCCTGAAGTTCATCTGCACCAC
CGGCAAGCTGCCCGTGCCCTGGCCCACCCTCGTGACCACCCTGACCTACGGCGTGCAGTGCTTCAGCCGC
TACCCCGACCACATGAAGCAGCACGACTTCTTCAAGTCCGCCATGCCCGAAGGCTACGTCCAGGAGCGCA
CCATCTTCTTCAAGGACGACGGCAACTACAAGACCCGCGCCGAGGTGAAGTTCGAGGGCGACACCCTGGT
GAACCGCATCGAGCTGAAGGGCATCGACTTCAAGGAGGACGGCAACATCCTGGGGCACAAGCTGGAGTAC
AACTACAACAGCCACAACGTCTATATCATGGCCGACAAGCAGAAGAACGGCATCAAGGTGAACTTCAAGA
TCCGCCACAACATCGAGGACGGCAGCGTGCAGCTCGCCGACCACTACCAGCAGAACACCCCCATCGGCGA
CGGCCCCGTGCTGCTGCCCGACAACCACTACCTGAGCACCCAGTCCGCCCTGAGCAAAGACCCCAACGAG
AAGCGCGATCACATGGTCCTGCTGGAGTTCGTGACCGCCGCCGGGATCACTCTCGGCATGGACGAGCTGT
ACAAGGGATCCACCATGTCCAAGGGACCTGCAGTTGGTATTGATCTTGGCACCACCTACTCTTGTGTGGG
TGTTTTCCAGCACGGAAAAGTCGAGATAATTGCCAATGATCAGGGAAACCGAACCACTCCAAGCTATGTC
GCCTTTACGGACACTGAACGGTTGATCGGTGATGCCGCAAAGAATCAAGTTGCAATGAACCCCACCAACA
CAGTTTTTGATGCCAAACGTCTGATTGGACGCAGATTTGATGATGCTGTTGTCCAGTCTGATATGAAACA
TTGGCCCTTTATGGTGGTGAATGATGCTGGCAGGCCCAAGGTCCAAGTAGAATACAAGGGAGAGACCAAA
AGCTTCTATCCAGAGGAGGTGTCTTCTATGGTTCTGACAAAGATGAAGGAAATTGCAGAAGCCTACCTTG
GGAAGACTGTTACCAATGCTGTGGTCACAGTGCCAGCTTACTTTAATGACTCTCAGCGTCAGGCTACCAA
AGATGCTGGAACTATTGCTGGTCTCAATGTACTTAGAATTATTAATGAGCCAACTGCTGCTGCTATTGCT
TACGGCTTAGACAAAAAGGTTGGAGCAGAAAGAAACGTGCTCATCTTTGACCTGGGAGGTGGCACTTTTG
ATGTGTCAATCCTCACTATTGAGGATGGAATCTTTGAGGTCAAGTCTACAGCTGGAGACACCCACTTGGG
TGGAGAAGATTTTGACAACCGAATGGTCAACCATTTTATTGCTGAGTTTAAGCGCAAGCATAAGAAGGAC
ATCAGTGAGAACAAGAGAGCTGTAAGACGCCTCCGTACTGCTTGTGAACGTGCTAAGCGTACCCTCTCTT
CCAGCACCCAGGCCAGTATTGAGATCGATTCTCTCTATGAAGGAATCGACTTCTATACCTCCATTACCCG
TGCCCGATTTGAAGAACTGAATGCTGACCTGTTCCGTGGCACCCTGGACCCAGTAGAGAAAGCCCTTCGA
GATGCCAAACTAGACAAGTCACAGATTCATGATATTGTCCTGGTTGGTGGTTCTACTCGTATCCCCAAGA
TTCAGAAGCTTCTCCAAGACTTCTTCAATGGAAAAGAACTGAATAAGAGCATCAACCCTGATGAAGCTGT
TGCTTATGGTGCAGCTGTCCAGGCAGCCATCTTGTCTGGAGACAAGTCTGAGAATGTTCAAGATTTGCTG
CTCTTGGATGTCACTCCTCTTTCCCTTGGTATTGAAACTGCTGGTGGAGTCATGACTGTCCTCATCAAGC
GTAATACCACCATTCCTACCAAGCAGACACAGACCTTCACTACCTATTCTGACAACCAGCCTGGTGTGCT
TATTCAGGTTTATGAAGGCGAGCGTGCCATGACAAAGGATAACAACCTGCTTGGCAAGTTTGAACTCACA
GGCATACCTCCTGCACCCCGAGGTGTTCCTCAGATTGAAGTCACTTTTGACATTGATGCCAATGGTATAC
TCAATGTCTCTGCTGTGGACAAGAGTACGGGAAAAGAGAACAAGATTACTATCACTAATGACAAGGGCCG
TTTGAGCAAGGAAGACATTGAACGTATGGTCCAGGAAGCTGAGAAGTACAAAGCTGAAGATGAGAAGCAG
AGGGACAAGGTGTCATCCAAGAATTCACTTGAGTCCTATGCCTTCAACATGAAAGCAACTGTTGAAGATG
AGAAACTTCAAGGCAAGATTAACGATGAGGACAAACAGAAGATTCTGGACAAGTGTAATGAAATTATCAA
CTGGCTTGATAAGAATCAGACTGCTGAGAAGGAAGAATTTGAACATCAACAGAAAGAGCTGGAGAAAGTT
TGCAACCCCATCATCACCAAGCTGTACCAGAGTGCAGGAGGCATGCCAGGAGGAATGCCTGGGGGATTTC
CTGGTGGTGGAGCTCCTCCCTCTGGTGGTGCTTCCTCAGGGCCCACCATTGAAGAGGTTGATTAAGCGGC
CGCTCGAGTCTAGAGGGCCCGTTTAAACCCGCTGATCAGCCTCGACTGTGCCTTCTAGTTGCCAGCCATC
TGTTGTTTGCCCCTCCCCCGTGCCTTCCTTGACCCTGGAAGGTGCCACTCCCACTGTCCTTTCCTAATAA
AATGAGGAAATTGCATCGCATTGTCTGAGTAGGTGTCATTCTATTCTGGGGGGTGGGGTGGGGCAGGACA
GCAAGGGGGAGGATTGGGAAGACAATAGCAGGCATGCTGGGGATGCGGTGGGCTCTATGGCTTCTGAGGC
GGAAAGAACCAGCTGGGGCTCTAGGGGGTATCCCC
[124 nt withheld, positions 3816-3939]
C
[91 nt withheld, positions 3941-4031]
AGGGTGATGGTTCACGTACCTAGAAGTTCCTATTCCGAAGTTCCTATTCTCTAGAAAGTATAGGAACTTC
CTTGGCCAAAAAGCCTGAACTCACCGCGACGTCTGTCGAGAAGTTTCTGATCGAAAAGTTCGACAGCGTC
TCCGACCTGATGCAGCTCTCGGAGGGCGAAGAATCTCGTGCTTTCAGCTTCGATGTAGGAGGGCGTGGAT
ATGTCCTGCGGGTAAATAGCTGCGCCGATGGTTTCTACAAAGATCGTTATGTTTATCGGCACTTTGCATC
GGCCGCGCTCCCGATTCCGGAAGTGCTTGACATTGGGGAATTCAGCGAGAGCCTGACCTATTGCATCTCC
CGCCGTGCACAGGGTGTCACGTTGCAAGACCTGCCTGAAACCGAACTGCCCGCTGTTCTGCAGCCGGTCG
CGGAGGCCATGGATGCGATCGCTGCGGCCGATCTTAGCCAGACGAGCGGGTTCGGCCCATTCGGACCGCA
AGGAATCGGTCAATACACTACATGGCGTGATTTCATATGCGCGATTGCTGATCCCCATGTGTATCACTGG
CAAACTGTGATGGACGACACCGTCAGTGCGTCCGTCGCGCAGGCTCTCGATGAGCTGATGCTTTGGGCCG
AGGACTGCCCCGAAGTCCGGCACCTCGTGCACGCGGATTTCGGCTCCAACAATGTCCTGACGGACAATGG
CCGCATAACAGCGGTCATTGACTGGAGCGAGGCGATGTTCGGGGATTCCCAATACGAGGTCGCCAACATC
TTCTTCTGGAGGCCGTGGTTGGCTTGTATGGAGCAGCAGACGCGCTACTTCGAGCGGAGGCATCCGGAGC
TTGCAGGATCGCCGCGGCTCCGGGCGTATATGCTCCGCATTGGTCTTGACCAACTCTATCAGAGCTTGGT
TGACGGCAATTTCGATGATGCAGCTTGGGCGCAGGGTCGATGCGACGCAATCGTCCGATCCGGAGCCGGG
ACTGTCGGGCGTACACAAATCGCCCGCAGAAGCGCGGCCGTCTGGACCGATGGCTGTGTAGAAGTACTCG
CCGATAGTGGAAACCGACGCCCCAGCACTCGTCCGAGGGCAAAGGAATAGCACGTACTACGAGATTTCGA
TTCCACCGCCGCCTTCTATGAAAGGTTGGGCTTCGGAATCGTTTTCCGGGACGCCGGCTGGATGATCCTC
CAGCGCGGGGATCTCATGCTGGAGTTCTTCGCCCACCCCAACTTGTTTATTGCAGCTTATAATGGTTACA
AATAAAGCAATAGCATCACAAATTTCACAAATAAAGCATTTTTTTCACTGCATTCTAGTTGTGGTTTGTC
CAAACTCATCAATGTATCTTATCATGTCTGTATACCGTCGACCTCTAGCTAGAGCTTGGCGTAATCATGG
TCATAGCTGTTTCCTGTGTGAAATTGTTATCCGCTCACAATTCCACACAACATACGAGCCGGAAGCATAA
AGTGTAAAGCCTGGGGTGCCTAATGAGTGAGCTAACTCACATTAATTGCGTTGCGCTCACTGCCCGCTTT
CCAGTCGGGAAACCTGTCGTGCCAGCTGCATTAATGAATCGGCCAACGCGCGGGGAGAGGCGGTTTGCGT
ATTGGGCGCTCTTCCGCTTCCTCGCTCACTGACTCGCTGCGCTCGGTCGTTCGGCTGCGGCGAGCGGTAT
CAGCTCACTCAAAGGCGGTAATACGGTTATCCACAGAATCAGGGGATAACGCAGGAAAGAACATGTGAGC
AAAAGGCCAGCAAAAGGCCAGGAACCGTAAAAAGGCCGCGTTGCTGGCGTTTTTCCATAGGCTCCGCCCC
CCTGACGAGCATCACAAAAATCGACGCTCAAGTCAGAGGTGGCGAAACCCGACAGGACTATAAAGATACC
AGGCGTTTCCCCCTGGAAGCTCCCTCGTGCGCTCTCCTGTTCCGACCCTGCCGCTTACCGGATACCTGTC
CGCCTTTCTCCCTTCGGGAAGCGTGGCGCTTTCTCATAGCTCACGCTGTAGGTATCTCAGTTCGGTGTAG
GTCGTTCGCTCCAAGCTGGGCTGTGTGCACGAACCCCCCGTTCAGCCCGACCGCTGCGCCTTATCCGGTA
ACTATCGTCTTGAGTCCAACCCGGTAAGACACGACTTATCGCCACTGGCAGCAGCCACTGGTAACAGGAT
TAGCAGAGCGAGGTATGTAGGCGGTGCTACAGAGTTCTTGAAGTGGTGGCCTAACTACGGCTACACTAGA
AGAACAGTATTTGGTATCTGCGCTCTGCTGAAGCCAGTTACCTTCGGAAAAAGAGTTGGTAGCTCTTGAT
CCGGCAAACAAACCACCGCTGGTAGCGGTGGTTTTTTTGTTTGCAAGCAGCAGATTACGCGCAGAAAAAA
AGGATCTCAAGAAGATCCTTTGATCTTTTCTACGGGGTCTGACGCTCAGTGGAACGAAAACTCACGTTAA
GGGATTTTGGTCATGAGATTATCAAAAAGGATCTTCACCTAGATCCTTTTAAATTAAAAATGAAGTTTTA
AATCAATCTAAAGTATATATGAGTAAACTTGGTCTGACAGTTACCAATGCTTAATCAGTGAGGCACCTAT
CTCAGCGATCTGTCTATTTCGTTCATCCATAGTTGCCTGACTCCCCGTCGTGTAGATAACTACGATACGG
GAGGGCTTACCATCTGGCCCCAGTGCTGCAATGATACCGCGAGACCCACGCTCACCGGCTCCAGATTTAT
CAGCAATAAACCAGCCAGCCGGAAGGGCCGAGCGCAGAAGTGGTCCTGCAACTTTATCCGCCTCCATCCA
GTCTATTAATTGTTGCCGGGAAGCTAGAGTAAGTAGTTCGCCAGTTAATAGTTTGCGCAACGTTGTTGCC
ATTGCTACAGGCATCGTGGTGTCACGCTCGTCGTTTGGTATGGCTTCATTCAGCTCCGGTTCCCAACGAT
CAAGGCGAGTTACATGATCCCCCATGTTGTGCAAAAAAGCGGTTAGCTCCTTCGGTCCTCCGATCGTTGT
CAGAAGTAAGTTGGCCGCAGTGTTATCACTCATGGTTATGGCAGCACTGCATAATTCTCTTACTGTCATG
CCATCCGTAAGATGCTTTTCTGTGACTGGTGAGTACTCAACCAAGTCATTCTGAGAATAGTGTATGCGGC
GACCGAGTTGCTCTTGCCCGGCGTCAATACGGGATAATACCGCGCCACATAGCAGAACTTTAAAAGTGCT
CATCATTGGAAAACGTTCTTCGGGGCGAAAACTCTCAAGGATCTTACCGCTGTTGAGATCCAGTTCGATG
TAACCCACTCGTGCACCCAACTGATCTTCAGCATCTTTTACTTTCACCAGCGTTTCTGGGTGAGCAAAAA
CAGGAAGGCAAAATGCCGCAAAAAAGGGAATAAGGGCGACACGGAAATGTTGAATACTCATACTCTTCCT
TTTTCAATATTATTGAAGCATTTATCAGGGTTATTGTCTCATGAGCGGATACATATTTGAATGTATTTAG
AAAAATAAACAAATAGGGGTTCCGCGCACATTTCCCCGAAAAGTGCCACCTGACGTCGACGGATCGGGAG
ATCTCCCGATCCCCTATGGTGCACTCTCAGTACAATCTGCTCTGATGCCGCATAGTTAAGCCAGTATCTG
CTCCCTGCTTGTGTGTTGGAGGTCGCTGAGTAGTGCGCGAGCAAAATTTAAGCTACAACAAGGCAAGGCT
TGACCGAC
