>Addgene plasmid #19487 | pcDNA5/FRT/TO GFP HSPA8 | addgene partial sequence | sequence record 25264 | 19487 with EGFP-C
CGGCATGGACGAGCTGTACAAGGGATCCACCATGTCCAAGGGACCTGCAGTTGGTATTGATCTTGGCACC
ACCTACTCTTGTGTGGGTGTTTTCCAGCACGGAAAAGTCGAGATAATTGCCAATGATCAGGGAAACCGAA
CCACTCCAAGCTATGTCGCCTTTACGGACACTGAACGGTTGATCGGTGATGCCGCAAAGAATCAAGTTGC
AATGAACCCCACCAACACAGTTTTTGATGCCAAACGTCTGATTGGACGCAGATTTGATGATGCTGTTGTC
CAGTCTGATATGAAACATTGGCCCTTTATGGTGGTGAATGATGCTGGCAGGCCCAAGGTCCAAGTAGAAT
ACAAGGGAGAGACCAAAAGCTTCTATCCAGAGGAGGTGTCTTCTATGGTTCTGACAAAGATGAAGGAAAT
TGCAGAAGCCTACCTTGGGAAGACTGTTACCAATGCTGTGGTCACAGTGCCAGCTTACTTTAATGACTCT
CAGCGTCAGGCTACCAAAGATGCTGGAACTATTGCTGGTCTCAATGTACTTAGAATTATTAATGAGCCAA
CTGCTGCTGCTATTGCTTACGGCTTAGACAAAAAGGTTGGAGCAGAAAGAAACGTG
